>Addgene plasmid #82841 | pDONR223_KEAP1_p.R204P | addgene full sequence | sequence record 162280 | Addgene NGS Result
GGCAGTTCCCTACTCTCGCGTTAACGCTAGCATGGATGTTTTCCCAGTCACGACGTTGTAAAACGACGGC
CAGTCTTAAGCTCGGGCCCCAAATAATGATTTTATTTTGACTGATAGTGACCTGTTCGTTGCAACAAATT
GATGAGCAATGCTTTTTTATAATGCCAACTTTGTACAAAAGAGTTGGCATGCAGCCAGATCCCAGGCCTA
GCGGGGCTGGGGCCTGCTGCCGATTCCTGCCCCTGCAGTCACAGTGCCCTGAGGGGGCAGGGGACGCGGT
GATGTACGCCTCCACTGAGTGCAAGGCGGAGGTGACGCCCTCCCAGCATGGCAACCGCACCTTCAGCTAC
ACCCTGGAGGATCATACCAAGCAGGCCTTTGGCATCATGAACGAGCTGCGGCTCAGCCAGCAGCTGTGTG
ACGTCACACTGCAGGTCAAGTACCAGGATGCACCGGCCGCCCAGTTCATGGCCCACAAGGTGGTGCTGGC
CTCATCCAGCCCTGTCTTCAAGGCCATGTTCACCAACGGGCTGCGGGAGCAGGGCATGGAGGTGGTGTCC
ATTGAGGGTATCCACCCCAAGGTCATGGAGCGCCTCATTGAATTCGCCTACACGGCCTCCATCTCCATGG
GCGAGAAGTGTGTCCTCCACGTCATGAACGGTGCTGTCATGTACCAGATCGACAGCGTTGTCCGTGCCTG
CAGTGACTTCCTGGTGCAGCAGCTGGACCCCAGCAATGCCATCGGCATCGCCAACTTCGCTGAGCAGATT
GGCTGTGTGGAGTTGCACCAGCGTGCCCCGGAGTACATCTACATGCATTTTGGGGAGGTGGCCAAGCAAG
AGGAGTTCTTCAACCTGTCCCACTGCCAACTGGTGACCCTCATCAGCCGGGACGACCTGAACGTGCGCTG
CGAGTCCGAGGTCTTCCACGCCTGCATCAACTGGGTCAAGTACGACTGCGAACAGCGACGGTTCTACGTC
CAGGCGCTGCTGCGGGCCGTGCGCTGCCACTCGTTGACGCCGAACTTCCTGCAGATGCAGCTGCAGAAGT
GCGAGATCCTGCAGTCCGACTCCCGCTGCAAGGACTACCTGGTCAAGATCTTCGAGGAGCTCACCCTGCA
CAAGCCCACGCAGGTGATGCCCTGCCGGGCG
[864 nt withheld, positions 1152-2015]
ATGGAGCCCTGCCGGAAGCAGATTGACCAGCAGAACTGTACCAGTTGATTGCCAACTTTCTTGTACAAAG
TTGGCATTATAAGAAAGCATTGCTTATCAATTTGTTGCAACGAACAGGTCACTATCAGTCAAAATAAAAT
CATTATTTGCCATCCAGCTGATATCCCCTATAGTGAGTCGTATTACATGGTCATAGCTGTTTCCTGGCAG
CTCTGGCCCGTGTCTCAAAATCTCTGATGTTACATTGCACAAGATAAAAATATATCATCATGCCTCCTCT
AGACCAGCCAGGACAGAAATGCCTCGACTTCGCTGCTACCCAAGGTTGCCGGGTGACGCACACCGTGGAA
ACGGATGAAGGCACGAACCCAGTGGACATAAGCCTGTTCGGTTCGTAAGCTGTAATGCAAGTAGCGTATG
CGCTCACGCAACTGGTCCAGAACCTTGACCGAACGCAGCGGTGGTAACGGCGCAGTGGCGGTTTTCATGG
CTTGTTATGACTGTTTTTTTGGGGTACAGTCTATGCCTCGGGCATCCAAGCAGCAAGCGCGTTACGCCGT
GGGTCGATGTTTGATGTTATGGAGCAGCAACGATGTTACGCAGCAGGGCAGTCGCCCTAAAACAAAGTTA
AACATTATGAGGGAAGCGGTGATCGCCGAAGTATCGACTCAACTATCAGAGGTAGTTGGCGTCATCGAGC
GCCATCTCGAACCGACGTTGCTGGCCGTACATTTGTACGGCTCCGCAGTGGATGGCGGCCTGAAGCCACA
CAGTGATATTGATTTGCTGGTTACGGTGACCGTAAGGCTTGATGAAACAACGCGGCGAGCTTTGATCAAC
GACCTTTTGGAAACTTCGGCTTCCCCTGGAGAGAGCGAGATTCTCCGCGCTGTAGAAGTCACCATTGTTG
TGCACGACGACATCATTCCGTGGCGTTATCCAGCTAAGCGCGAACTGCAATTTGGAGAATGGCAGCGCAA
TGACATTCTTGCAGGTATCTTCGAGCCAGCCACGATCGACATTGATCTGGCTATCTTGCTGACAAAAGCA
AGAGAACATAGCGTTGCCTTGGTAGGTCCAGCGGCGGAGGAACTCTTTGATCCGGTTCCTGAACAGGATC
TATTTGAGGCGCTAAATGAAACCTTAACGCTATGGAACTCGCCGCCCGACTGGGCTGGCGATGAGCGAAA
TGTAGTGCTTACGTTGTCCCGCATTTGGTACAGCGCAGTAACCGGCAAAATCGCGCCGAAGGATGTCGCT
GCCGACTGGGCAATGGAGCGCCTGCCGGCCCAGTATCAGCCCGTCATACTTGAAGCTAGACAGGCTTATC
TTGGACAAGAAGAAGATCGCTTGGCCTCGCGCGCAGATCAGTTGGAAGAATTTGTCCACTACGTGAAAGG
CGAGATCACCAAGGTAGTCGGCAAATAACCCTCGAGCCACCCATGACCAAAATCCCTTAACGTGAGTTAC
GCGTCGTTCCACTGAGCGTCAGACCCCGTAGAAAAGATCAAAGGATCTTCTTGAGATCCTTTTTTTCTGC
GCGTAATCTGCTGCTTGCAAACAAAAAAACCACCGCTACCAGCGGTGGTTTGTTTGCCGGATCAAGAGCT
ACCAACTCTTTTTCCGAAGGTAACTGGCTTCAGCAGAGCGCAGATACCAAATACTGTTCTTCTAGTGTAG
CCGTAGTTAGGCCACCACTTCAAGAACTCTGTAGCACCGCCTACATACCTCGCTCTGCTAATCCTGTTAC
CAGTGGCTGCTGCCAGTGGCGATAAGTCGTGTCTTACCGGGTTGGACTCAAGACGATAGTTACCGGATAA
GGCGCAGCGGTCGGGCTGAACGGGGGGTTCGTGCACACAGCCCAGCTTGGAGCGAACGACCTACACCGAA
CTGAGATACCTACAGCGTGAGCTATGAGAAAGCGCCACGCTTCCCGAAGGGAGAAAGGCGGACAGGTATC
CGGTAAGCGGCAGGGTCGGAACAGGAGAGCGCACGAGGGAGCTTCCAGGGGGAAACGCCTGGTATCTTTA
TAGTCCTGTCGGGTTTCGCCACCTCTGACTTGAGCGTCGATTTTTGTGATGCTCGTCAGGGGGGCGGAGC
CTATGGAAAAACGCCAGCAACGCGGCCTTTTTACGGTTCCTGGCCTTTTGCTGGCCTTTTGCTCACATGT
TCTTTCCTGCGTTATCCCCTGATTCTGTGGATAACCGTATTACCGCCTTTGAGTGAGCTGATACCGCTCG
CCGCAGCCGAACGACCGAGCGCAGCGAGTCAGTGAGCGAGGAAGCGGAAGAGCGCCCAATACGCAAACCG
CCTCTCCCCGCGCGTTGGCCGATTCATTAATGCAGCTGGCACGACAGGTTTCCCGACTGGAAAGCGGGCA
GTGAGCGCAACGCAATTAATACGCGTACCGCTAGCCAGGAAGAGTTTGTAGAAACGCAAAAAGGCCATCC
GTCAGGATGGCCTTCTGCTTAGTTTGATGCCTGGCAGTTTATGGCGGGCGTCCTGCCCGCCACCCTCCGG
GCCGTTGCTTCACAACGTTCAAATCCGCTCCCGGCGGATTTGTCCTACTCAGGAGAGCGTTCACCGACAA
ACAACAGATAAAACGAAAGGCCCAGTCTTCCGACTGAGCCTTTCGTTTTATTTGATGCCT
Features (pLannotate 1.2.2; 12 found; start..end, strand, type, name):
     38..74      -  CDS            lacZα (fragment): LacZα fragment of β-galactosidase; lacZ fragment
     90..180     +  protein_bind   attL1 (fragment): mutant version of attL; recombination site for the Gateway® LR reaction LR Clonase™
    189..1517    +  CDS            KEAP1 (fragment) (sequence partly withheld): KEAP1_HUMAN - Also known as INRF2 From Homo sapiens (Human).
   2068..2163    -  protein_bind   attL3: mutant version of attL; recombination site for the Gateway® LR reaction LR Clonase™
   2182..2200    -  promoter       T7 promoter: promoter for bacteriophage T7 RNA polymerase
   2390..2413    +  promoter       Pc promoter (fragment): intI1 (promoter lies within the coding sequence); class 1 integron promoter
   2589..2645    +  CDS            GmR (fragment): gentamycin acetyltransferase; aacC1; confers resistance to gentamycin
   2652..3443    +  CDS            SmR: aminoglycoside adenylyltransferase (Murphy, 1985); aadA; confers resistance to spectinomycin and streptomycin
   3536..4124    +  rep_origin     ori: high-copy-number ColE1/pMB1/pBR322/pUC origin of replication
   4307..4399    +  CDS            lacI (fragment): lac repressor; lacI; The lac repressor binds to the lac operator to inhibit transcription in E. coli. This inhibition can be relieved by adding lactose or isopropyl-β-D-thiogalactopyranoside (IPTG).
   4454..4481    -  terminator     rrnB T2 terminator: transcription terminator T2 from the E. coli rrnB gene
   4613..4656    +  terminator     rrnB T1 terminator: Escherichia coli rrnB; transcription terminator T1 from the E. coli rrnB gene
