[The description below was written by a language model from this plasmid's Addgene catalogue record and pLannotate feature annotations shown in this document.]
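Description:
pDONR223_KEAP1_p.R204P is a Gateway entry clone built on the Invitrogen pDONR223 backbone, carrying a mutant allele of the human KEAP1 open reading frame (also known as INrf2 or KLHL19). It is a 4,665 nt high-copy bacterial plasmid that replicates from a ColE1/pUC-type origin. Selection uses spectinomycin through the aadA (SmR) aminoglycoside adenylyltransferase gene, which lies downstream of a class 1 integron Pc promoter fragment and a short gentamicin-resistance remnant. The backbone also carries rrnB T1 and T2 terminators, which insulate the cloning region from read-through transcription, along with small lacZα and lacI fragments.

The insert is flanked by attL recombination sites. The annotation software labels the downstream site attL3, whereas the second site in a standard entry clone would normally be called attL2. These sites allow the ORF to be moved by LR Clonase reaction into any compatible destination vector. The record lists no promoter for the insert, so the plasmid is a shuttle and archive clone rather than an expression construct. The only promoter annotated near the insert is a T7 promoter just outside the downstream att site, oriented back toward it.

The catalogue records two amino-acid changes, R204P and C624S, and describes the clone as "closed", meaning a stop codon immediately follows the coding sequence, so C-terminal fusion tags from a destination vector would not be translated. The automated annotation marks only part of the region between the att sites as a KEAP1 fragment.

The plasmid belongs to the Target Accelerator Plasmid Collection and was generated for high-throughput functional phenotyping of somatic mutations found in lung cancer.
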