Addgene plasmid #82841: pDONR223_KEAP1_p.R204P
Purpose: Gateway Donor vector containing KEAP1 , part of the Target Accelerator Plasmid Collection.
Depositing lab: Jesse Boehm & Matthew Meyerson & David Root. Depositing organization: Broad Institute. Publication: High-throughput Phenotyping of Lung Cancer Somatic Mutations. Berger AH, Brooks AN, Wu X, Shrestha Y, Chouinard C, Piccioni F, Bagul M, Kamburov A, Imielinski M, Hogstrom L, Zhu C, Yang X, Pantel S, Sakai R, Watson J, Kaplan N, Campbell JD, Singh S, Root DE, Narayan R, Natoli T, Lahr DL, Tirosh I, Tamayo P, Getz G, Wong B, Doench J, Subramanian A, Golub TR, Meyerson M, Boehm JS. Cancer Cell. 2016 Aug 8;30(2):214-28. doi: 10.1016/j.ccell.2016.06.022. Epub 2016 Jul 28. PubMed 27478040.
Backbone
  Vector backbone: pDONR223
  Backbone manufacturer: Invitrogen
  Vector type: Gateway Entry vector
Growth in bacteria
  Bacterial resistance: Spectinomycin, 50 μg/mL
  Growth temperature: 37°C
  Growth strain: DH5alpha
  Copy number: High Copy
Gene/Insert
  Gene/Insert name: KEAP1
  Species: H. sapiens (human)
  Mutation: R204P, C624S
  GenBank ID: NM_012289
  Entrez Gene: KEAP1 (a.k.a. INrf2, KLHL19)
  Promoter: None
  Cloning method: Gateway Cloning
  Sequencing primers: 5′ M13pUC-fwd; 3′ M13-Rev
Terms and licenses: Academic/Nonprofit Terms; Industry Terms: Not Available to Industry
Depositor comments: CLOSED (stop codon immediately follows insert)
How to cite: pDONR223_KEAP1_p.R204P was a gift from Jesse Boehm & Matthew Meyerson & David Root (Addgene plasmid # 82841 ; http://n2t.net/addgene:82841 ; RRID:Addgene_82841)
