>Addgene plasmid #82841 | pDONR223_KEAP1_p.R204P | depositor partial sequence | sequence record 157567 | Insert sequence
ATGCAGCCAGATCCCAGGCCTAGCGGGGCTGGGGCCTGCTGCCGATTCCTGCCCCTGCAGTCACAGTGCC
CTGAGGGGGCAGGGGACGCGGTGATGTACGCCTCCACTGAGTGCAAGGCGGAGGTGACGCCCTCCCAGCA
TGGCAACCGCACCTTCAGCTACACCCTGGAGGATCATACCAAGCAGGCCTTTGGCATCATGAACGAGCTG
CGGCTCAGCCAGCAGCTGTGTGACGTCACACTGCAGGTCAAGTACCAGGATGCACCGGCCGCCCAGTTCA
TGGCCCACAAGGTGGTGCTGGCCTCATCCAGCCCTGTCTTCAAGGCCATGTTCACCAACGGGCTGCGGGA
GCAGGGCATGGAGGTGGTGTCCATTGAGGGTATCCACCCCAAGGTCATGGAGCGCCTCATTGAATTCGCC
TACACGGCCTCCATCTCCATGGGCGAGAAGTGTGTCCTCCACGTCATGAACGGTGCTGTCATGTACCAGA
TCGACAGCGTTGTCCGTGCCTGCAGTGACTTCCTGGTGCAGCAGCTGGACCCCAGCAATGCCATCGGCAT
CGCCAACTTCGCTGAGCAGATTGGCTGTGTGGAGTTGCACCAGCGTGCCCCGGAGTACATCTACATGCAT
TTTGGGGAGGTGGCCAAGCAAGAGGAGTTCTTCAACCTGTCCCACTGCCAACTGGTGACCCTCATCAGCC
GGGACGACCTGAACGTGCGCTGCGAGTCCGAGGTCTTCCACGCCTGCATCAACTGGGTCAAGTACGACTG
CGAACAGCGACGGTTCTACGTCCAGGCGCTGCTGCGGGCCGTGCGCTGCCACTCGTTGACGCCGAACTTC
CTGCAGATGCAGCTGCAGAAGTGCGAGATCCTGCAGTCCGACTCCCGCTGCAAGGACTACCTGGTCAAGA
TCTTCGAGGAGCTCACCCTGCACAAGCCCACGCAGGTGATGCCCTGCCGGGCG
[864 nt withheld, positions 964-1827]
ATGGAGCCCTGCCGGAAGCAGATTGACCAGCAGAACTGTACCAGTTGA
